>Addgene plasmid #238119 | TTR C10S/S85C/V30M | addgene full sequence | sequence record 486766 | Addgene NGS Result
AAAACAGCATTCCAGGTATTAGAAGAATATCCTGATTCAGGTGAAAATATTGTTGATGCGCTGGCAGTGT
TCCTGCGCCGGTTGCATTCGATTCCTGTTTGTAATTGTCCTTTTAACAGCGATCGCGTATTTCGTCTCGC
TCAGGCGCAATCACGAATGAATAACGGTTTGGTTGATGCGAGTGATTTTGATGACGAGCGTAATGGCTGG
CCTGTTGAACAAGTCTGGAAAGAAATGCATAAACTTTTGCCATTCTCACCGGATTCAGTCGTCACTCATG
GTGATTTCTCACTTGATAACCTTATTTTTGACGAGGGGAAATTAATAGGTTGTATTGATGTTGGACGAGT
CGGAATCGCAGACCGATACCAGGATCTTGCCATCCTATGGAACTGCCTCGGTGAGTTTTCTCCTTCATTA
CAGAAACGGCTTTTTCAAAAATATGGTATTGATAATCCTGATATGAATAAATTGCAGTTTCATTTGATGC
TCGATGAGTTTTTCTAAGAATTAATTCATGAGCGGATACATATTTGAATGTATTTAGAAAAATAAACAAA
TAGGGGTTCCGCGCACATTTCCCCGAAAAGTGCCACCTAAATTGTAAGCGTTAATATTTTGTTAAAATTC
GCGTTAAATTTTTGTTAAATCAGCTCATTTTTTAACCAATAGGCCAAAATCGGCAAAATCCCTTATAAAT
CAAAAGAATAGACCGAGATAGGGT
[37 nt withheld, positions 725-761]
AAAGAACGTGGACTCCAACGTCAAAGG
[49 nt withheld, positions 789-837]
T
[91 nt withheld, positions 839-929]
G
[124 nt withheld, positions 931-1054]
CCCATTCGCCAATCCGGATATAGTTCCTCCTTTCAGCAAAAAACCCCTCAAGACCCGTTTAGAGGCCCCA
AGGGGTTATGCTAGTTATTGCTCAGCGGTGGCAGCAGCCAACTCAGCTTCCTTTCGGGCTTTGTAGCAGC
CGGATCTCATTCCTTGGGATTGGTGACGACAGCCGTGGTGGAATAGGAGTAGGGGCTCAGCAGGGCGGCA
ATGGTGTAGCGGCGGGGGCCGGAGTCGTTGGCTGTGAATACCACCTCTGCATGCTCATGGAATGGGCAGA
TGCCAAGTGCCTTCCAGTAAGATTTGGTGTCTATTTCCACTTTGTATATCCCTTCTACAAATTCCTCCTC
AGTTGTGAGCCCATGCAGCTCTCCAGACTCACTGGTTTTCCCAGAGGCAAATGGCTCCCAGGTGTCATCA
GCAGCCTTTCTGAACACATGCATGGCCACATTGATGGCAGGACTGCCTCGGACAGCATCTAGAACTTTGA
CCATCAGAGGACTCTTGGATTCACCGGTGCCCGTAGGACCCATATGTATATCTCCTTCTTAAAGTTAAAC
AAAATTATTTCTAGAGGGGAATTGTTATCCGCTCACAATTCCCCTATAGTGAGTCGTATTAATTTCGCGG
GATCGAGATCGATCTCGATCCTCTACGCCGGACGCATCGTGGCCGGCATCACCGGCGCCACAGGTGCGGT
TGCTGGCGCCTATATCGCCGACATCACCGATGGGGAAGATCGGGCTCGCCACTTCGGGCTCATGAGCGCT
TGTTTCGGCGTGGGTATGGTGGCAGGCCCCGTGGCCGGGGGACTGTTGGGCGCCATCTCCTTGCATGCAC
CATTCCTTGCGGCGGCGGTGCTCAACGGCCTCAACCTACTACTGGGCTGCTTCCTAATGCAGGAGTCGCA
TAAGGGAGAGCGTCGAGATCCCGGACACCATCGAATGGCGCAAAACCTTTCGCGGTATGGCATGATAGCG
CCCGGAAGAGAGTCAATTCAGGGTGGTGAATGTGAAACCAGTAACGTTATACGATGTCGCAGAGTATGCC
GGTGTCTCTTATCAGACCGTTTCCCGCGTGGTGAACCAGGCCAGCCACGTTTCTGCGAAAACGCGGGAAA
AAGTGGAAGCGGCGATGGCGGAGCTGAATTACATTCCCAACCGCGTGGCACAACAACTGGCGGGCAAACA
GTCGTTGCTGATTGGCGTTGCCACCTCCAGTCTGGCCCTGCACGCGCCGTCGCAAATTGTCGCGGCGATT
AAATCTCGCGCCGATCAACTGGGTGCCAGCGTGGTGGTGTCGATGGTAGAACGAAGCGGCGTCGAAGCCT
GTAAAGCGGCGGTGCACAATCTTCTCGCGCAACGCGTCAGTGGGCTGATCATTAACTATCCGCTGGATGA
CCAGGATGCCATTGCTGTGGAAGCTGCCTGCACTAATGTTCCGGCGTTATTTCTTGATGTCTCTGACCAG
ACACCCATCAACAGTATTATTTTCTCCCATGAAGACGGTACGCGACTGGGCGTGGAGCATCTGGTCGCAT
TGGGTCACCAGCAAATCGCGCTGTTAGCGGGCCCATTAAGTTCTGTCTCGGCGCGTCTGCGTCTGGCTGG
CTGGCATAAATATCTCACTCGCAATCAAATTCAGCCGATAGCGGAACGGGAAGGCGACTGGAGTGCCATG
TCCGGTTTTCAACAAACCATGCAAATGCTGAATGAGGGCATCGTTCCCACTGCGATGCTGGTTGCCAACG
ATCAGATGGCGCTGGGCGCAATGCGCGCCATTACCGAGTCCGGGCTGCGCGTTGGTGCGGACATCTCGGT
AGTGGGATACGACGATACCGAAGACAGCTCATGTTATATCCCGCCGTTAACCACCATCAAACAGGATTTT
CGCCTGCTGGGGCAAACCAGCGTGGACCGCTTGCTGCAACTCTCTCAGGGCCAGGCGGTGAAGGGCAATC
AGCTGTTGCCCGTCTCACTGGTGAAAAGAAAAACCACCCTGGCGCCCAATACGCAAACCGCCTCTCCCCG
CGCGTTGGCCGATTCATTAATGCAGCTGGCACGACAGGTTTCCCGACTGGAAAGCGGGCAGTGAGCGCAA
CGCAATTAATGTAAGTTAGCTCACTCATTAGGCACCGGGATCTCGACCGATGCCCTTGAGAGCCTTCAAC
CCAGTCAGCTCCTTCCGGTGGGCGCGGGGCATGACTATCGTCGCCGCACTTATGACTGTCTTCTTTATCA
TGCAACTCGTAGGACAGGTGCCGGCAGCGCTCTGGGTCATTTTCGGCGAGGACCGCTTTCGCTGGAGCGC
GACGATGATCGGCCTGTCGCTTGCGGTATTCGGAATCTTGCACGCCCTCGCTCAAGCCTTCGTCACTGGT
CCCGCCACCAAACGTTTCGGCGAGAAGCAGGCCATTATCGCCGGCATGGCGGCCCCACGGGTGCGCATGA
TCGTGCTCCTGTCGTTGAGGACCCGGCTAGGCTGGCGGGGTTGCCTTACTGGTTAGCAGAATGAATCACC
GATACGCGAGCGAACGTGAAGCGACTGCTGCTGCAAAACGTCTGCGACCTGAGCAACAACATGAATGGTC
TTCGGTTTCCGTGTTTCGTAAAGTCTGGAAACGCGGAAGTCAGCGCCCTGCACCATTATGTTCCGGATCT
GCATCGCAGGATGCTGCTGGCTACCCTGTGGAACACCTACATCTGTATTAACGAAGCGCTGGCATTGACC
CTGAGTGATTTTTCTCTGGTCCCGCCGCATCCATACCGCCAGTTGTTTACCCTCACAACGTTCCAGTAAC
CGGGCATGTTCATCATCAGTAACCCGTATCGTGAGCATCCTCTCTCGTTTCATCGGTATCATTACCCCCA
TGAACAGAAATCCCCCTTACACGGAGGCATCAGTGACCAAACAGGAAAAAACCGCCCTTAACATGGCCCG
CTTTATCAGAAGCCAGACATTAACGCTTCTGGAGAAACTCAACGAGCTGGACGCGGATGAACAGGCAGAC
ATCTGTGAATCGCTTCACGACCACGCTGATGAGCTTTACCGCAGCTGCCTCGCGCGTTTCGGTGATGACG
GTGAAAACCTCTGACACATGCAGCTCCCGGAGACGGTCACAGCTTGTCTGTAAGCGGATGCCGGGAGCAG
ACAAGCCCGTCAGGGCGCGTCAGCGGGTGTTGGCGGGTGTCGGGGCGCAGCCATGACCCAGTCACGTAGC
GATAGCGGAGTGTATACTGGCTTAACTATGCGGCATCAGAGCAGATTGTACTGAGAGTGCACCATTGCGG
TGTGAAATACCGCACAGATGCGTAAGGAGAAAATACCGCATCAGGCGCTCTTCCGCTTCCTCGCTCACTG
ACTCGCTGCGCTCGGTCGTTCGGCTGCGGCGAGCGGTATCAGCTCACTCAAAGGCGGTAATACGGTTATC
CACAGAATCAGGGGATAACGCAGGAAAGAACATGTGAGCAAAAGGCCAGCAAAAGGCCAGGAACCGTAAA
AAGGCCGCGTTGCTGGCGTTTTTCCATAGGCTCCGCCCCCCTGACGAGCATCACAAAAATCGACGCTCAA
GTCAGAGGTGGCGAAACCCGACAGGACTATAAAGATACCAGGCGTTTCCCCCTGGAAGCTCCCTCGTGCG
CTCTCCTGTTCCGACCCTGCCGCTTACCGGATACCTGTCCGCCTTTCTCCCTTCGGGAAGCGTGGCGCTT
TCTCATAGCTCACGCTGTAGGTATCTCAGTTCGGTGTAGGTCGTTCGCTCCAAGCTGGGCTGTGTGCACG
AACCCCCCGTTCAGCCCGACCGCTGCGCCTTATCCGGTAACTATCGTCTTGAGTCCAACCCGGTAAGACA
CGACTTATCGCCACTGGCAGCAGCCACTGGTAACAGGATTAGCAGAGCGAGGTATGTAGGCGGTGCTACA
GAGTTCTTGAAGTGGTGGCCTAACTACGGCTACACTAGAAGGACAGTATTTGGTATCTGCGCTCTGCTGA
AGCCAGTTACCTTCGGAAAAAGAGTTGGTAGCTCTTGATCCGGCAAACAAACCACCGCTGGTAGCGGTGG
TTTTTTTGTTTGCAAGCAGCAGATTACGCGCAGAAAAAAAGGATCTCAAGAAGATCCTTTGATCTTTTCT
ACGGGGTCTGACGCTCAGTGGAACGAAAACTCACGTTAAGGGATTTTGGTCATGAACAATAAAACTGTCT
GCTTACATAAACAGTAATACAAGGGGTGTTATGAGCCATATTCAACGGGAAACGTCTTGCTCTAGGCCGC
GATTAAATTCCAACATGGATGCTGATTTATATGGGTATAAATGGGCTCGCGATAATGTCGGGCAATCAGG
TGCGACAATCTATCGATTGTATGGGAAGCCCGATGCGCCAGAGTTGTTTCTGAAACATGGCAAAGGTAGC
GTTGCCAATGATGTTACAGATGAGATGGTCAGACTAAACTGGCTGACGGAATTTATGCCTCTTCCGACCA
TCAAGCATTTTATCCGTACTCCTGATGATGCATGGTTACTCACCACTGCGATCCCCGG
Features (pLannotate 1.2.2; 18 found; start..end, strand, type, name):
    516..573     -  promoter       AmpR promoter (fragment): bla
    696..1054    -  rep_origin     f1 ori (sequence partly withheld): f1 bacteriophage origin of replication; arrow indicates direction of (+) strand synthesis
   1091..1138    -  terminator     T7 terminator: transcription terminator for bacteriophage T7 RNA polymerase
   1146..1188    -  CDS            SET1 (fragment): solubility-enhancement tag derived from T7 phage gene 10B
   1204..1584    -  CDS            TTR (fragment): TTHY_HUMAN - Also known as PALB. Experimental evidence at protein level: Swiss-Prot protein existence level 1. Thyroid hormone-binding protein. Probably transports thyroxine from the bloodstream to the brain. From Homo sapiens (Human).
   1595..1617    -  RBS            RBS: efficient ribosome binding site from bacteriophage T7 gene 10 (Olins and Rangwala, 1989)
   1632..1656    -  protein_bind   lac operator: The lac repressor binds to the lac operator to inhibit transcription in E. coli. This inhibition can be relieved by adding lactose or isopropyl-β-D-thiogalactopyranoside (IPTG). lac repressor encoded by lacI
   1657..1675    -  promoter       T7 promoter: promoter for bacteriophage T7 RNA polymerase
   1701..1980    +  CDS            TcR (fragment): tetracycline efflux protein; tet; confers resistance to tetracycline
   1988..2065    +  promoter       lacI promoter: lacI
   2066..3148    +  CDS            lacI: lac repressor; lacI; The lac repressor binds to the lac operator to inhibit transcription in E. coli. This inhibition can be relieved by adding lactose or isopropyl-β-D-thiogalactopyranoside (IPTG).
   3161..3182    +  protein_bind   CAP binding site: CAP binding activates transcription in the presence of cAMP. E. coli catabolite activator protein
   3197..3488    +  CDS            TcR (fragment): tetracycline efflux protein; tet; confers resistance to tetracycline
   3560..3940    -  CDS            YPB1_ECOLX: Protein predicted: Swiss-Prot protein existence level 4. From Escherichia coli.
   3957..4148    +  CDS            rop: Rop protein, which maintains plasmids at low copy number; rop
   4250..4389    +  misc_feature   bom: basis of mobility region from pBR322
   4575..5163    -  rep_origin     ori: high-copy-number ColE1/pMB1/pBR322/pUC origin of replication
   5285..507     +  CDS            KanR (across the origin): aminoglycoside phosphotransferase; aph(3')-Ia; confers resistance to kanamycin in bacteria or G418 (Geneticin®) in eukaryotes
