[The description below was written by a language model from this plasmid's Addgene catalogue record and pLannotate feature annotations shown in this document.]
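Description:
TTR C10S/S85C/V30M is a bacterial expression plasmid built on the pET29a backbone for producing a triple-mutant form of human transthyretin (TTR), the thyroid hormone-binding transport protein. It is propagated in E. coli under kanamycin selection through an aminoglycoside phosphotransferase gene. It replicates from a ColE1/pBR322-type origin accompanied by the rop gene and the bom region, consistent with the low copy number listed in the catalogue. An f1 origin is also present. The short TcR fragments, an AmpR promoter fragment and a predicted E. coli open reading frame in the annotation are backbone remnants rather than functional markers.

The roughly 390 bp TTR coding sequence sits in a standard pET expression cassette. A T7 promoter is followed directly by a lac operator, then the T7 gene 10 ribosome binding site, the insert, and a T7 terminator downstream. The plasmid carries its own lacI gene and promoter, so transcription is repressed until lactose or IPTG is added in a host that supplies T7 RNA polymerase. The record lists no fusion tags. A short match to a T7 gene 10-derived solubility tag lies between the insert and the terminator, but whether it is translated cannot be determined from the table.

The insert carries C10S, S85C and V30M, introduced into a wild-type TTR construct obtained from another laboratory. The record does not state the rationale for each substitution, though the associated publication concerns kinetic analysis of the multistep transthyretin aggregation pathway. The sequenced record is 5,592 nt, somewhat shorter than the catalogued total of 5,758 bp.
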