Addgene plasmid #238119: TTR C10S/S85C/V30M
Purpose: bacterial expression of human TTR mutants
Depositing lab: Peter Wright. Depositing organization: Scripps California (The Scripps Research Institute). Publication: Kinetic analysis of the multistep aggregation pathway of human transthyretin. Sun X, Dyson HJ, Wright PE. Proc Natl Acad Sci U S A. 2018 Jul 3;115(27):E6201-E6208. doi: 10.1073/pnas.1807024115. Epub 2018 Jun 18. PubMed 29915031.
Backbone
  Vector backbone: pET29a
  Backbone manufacturer: emdmillipore
  Backbone size w/o insert (bp): 5371
  Total vector size (bp): 5758
  Vector type: Bacterial Expression
Growth in bacteria
  Bacterial resistance: Kanamycin, 50 μg/mL
  Growth temperature: 37°C
  Growth strain: DH5alpha
  Copy number: Low Copy
Gene/Insert
  Gene/Insert name: TTR
  Species: H. sapiens (human)
  Insert size (bp): 387
  Mutation: C10S, S85C, V30M
  Entrez Gene: TTR (a.k.a. ATTR, CTS, CTS1, HEL111, HsT2651, PALB, TBPA, TTN)
  Promoter: T7
  Cloning method: Ligation Independent Cloning
  Sequencing primers: 5′ T7; 3′ T7
Resource information
  A portion of this plasmid was derived from a plasmid made by: We made mutations on the wild type construct received from the Jeffery Kelly lab. Description of wild type TTR plasmid in Zhang et al. 2014 ACS Chem Biol (https://doi.org/10.1021/cb5004477).
Terms and licenses: Academic/Nonprofit Terms; Industry Terms: Not Available to Industry
How to cite: TTR C10S/S85C/V30M was a gift from Peter Wright (Addgene plasmid # 238119 ; http://n2t.net/addgene:238119 ; RRID:Addgene_238119)
