>Addgene plasmid #238119 | TTR C10S/S85C/V30M | depositor partial sequence | sequence record 478304 | T7 promoter to Terminator
TGCATTAGGAAGCAGCCCAGTAGTAGGTTGAGGCCGTTGAGCACCGCCGCCGCAAGGAATGGTGCATGCA
AGGAGATGGCGCCCAACAGTCCCCCGGCCACGGGGCCTGCCACCATACCCACGCCGAAACAAGCGCTCAT
GAGCCCGAAGTGGCGAGCCCGATCTTCCCCATCGGTGATGTCGGCGATATAGGCGCCAGCAACCGCACCT
GTGGCGCCGGTGATGCCGGCCACGATGCGTCCGGCGTAGAGGATCGAGATCGATCTCGATCCCGCGAAAT
TAATACGACTCACTATAGGGGAATTGTGAGCGGATAACAATTCCCCTCTAGAAATAATTTTGTTTAACTT
TAAGAAGGAGATATACATATGGGTCCTACGGGCACCGGTGAATCCAAGAGTCCTCTGATGGTCAAAGTTC
TAGATGCTGTCCGAGGCAGTCCTGCCATCAATGTGGCCATGCATGTGTTCAGAAAGGCTGCTGATGACAC
CTGGGAGCCATTTGCCTCTGGGAAAACCAGTGAGTCTGGAGAGCTGCATGGGCTCACAACTGAGGAGGAA
TTTGTAGAAGGGATATACAAAGTGGAAATAGACACCAAATCTTACTGGAAGGCACTTGGCATCTGCCCAT
TCCATGAGCATGCAGAGGTGGTATTCACAGCCAACGACTCCGGCCCCCGCCGCTACACCATTGCCGCCCT
GCTGAGCCCCTACTCCTATTCCACCACGGCTGTCGTCACCAATCCCAAGGAATGAGATCCGGCTGCTACA
AAGCCCGAAAGGAAGCTGAGTTGGCTGCTGCCACCGCTGAGCAATAACTAGCATAACCCCTTGGGGCCTC
TGAAC
